>Addgene plasmid #80685 | pAM-PAT-ProCDKA;1::CDKA;1:YFP | depositor full sequence | sequence record 156979 | Full plasmid sequence
CTTGTACAAAGTGGTGATCCTCCGTTCCATGGGCTAGAAGCTTGTTGAGAATTCATCGCCCGGGACTGGG
TTAACTTCCGATCGATTCTAGACTAGTTCTAGAGTCCGCAAAAATCACCAGTCTCTCTCTACAAATCTAT
CTCTCTCTATTTTTCTCCAGAATAATGTGTGAGTAGTTCCCAGATAAGGGAATTAGGGTTCTTATAGGGT
TTCGCTCATGTGTTGAGCATATAAGAAACCCTTAGTATGTATTTGTATTTGTAAAATACTTCTATCAATA
AAATTTCTAATTCCTAAAACCAAAATCCAGTGACCGGGCGGCCGCCACCGCGGTGGAGGGGGATCAGATT
GTCGTTTCCCGCCTTCAGTTTAAACTATCAGTGTTTGACAGGATATATTGGCGGGTAAACCTAAGAGAAA
AGAGCGTTTATTAGAATAATCGGATATTTAAAAGGGCGTGAAAAGGTTTATCCGTTCGTCCATTTGTATG
TGTACATCACCGACGAGCAAGGCAAGACCGAGCGCCTTTCCGACGCTCACCGGGCTGGTTGCCCTCGCCG
CTGGGCTGGCGGCCGTCTATGGCCCTGCAAACGCGCCAGAAACGCCGTCGAAGCCGTGTGCGAGACACCG
GCCGCCGGCGTTGTGGATACCTCGCGGAAAACTTGGCCCTCACTGACAGATGAGGGGCGGACGTTGACAC
TTGAGGGGCCGACTCACCCGGCGCGGCGTTGACAGATGAGGGGCAGGCTCGATTTCGGCCGGCGACGTGG
AGCTGGCCAGCCTCGCAAATCGGCGAAAACGCCTGATTTTACGCGAGTTTCCCACAGATGATGTGGACAA
GCCTGGGGATAAGTGCCCTGCGGTATTGACACTTGAGGGGCGCGACTACTGACAGATGAGGGGCGCGATC
CTTGACACTTGAGGGGCAGAGTGCTGACAGATGAGGGGCGCACCTATTGACATTTGAGGGGCTGTCCACA
GGCAGAAAATCCAGCATTTGCAAGGGTTTCCGCCCGTTTTTCGGCCACCGCTAACCTGTCTTTTAACCTG
CTTTTAAACCAATATTTATAAACCTTGTTTTTAACCAGGGCTGCGCCCTGTGCGCGTGACCGCGCACGCC
GAAGGGGGGTGCCCCCCCTTCTCGAACCCTCCCGGCCCGCTAACGCGGGCCTCCCATCCCCCCAGGGGCT
GCGCCCCTCGGCCGCGAACGGCCTCACCCCAAAAATGGCAGCGCTGGCAGTCCTTGCCATTGCCGGGATC
GGGGCAGTAACGGGATGGGCGATCAGCCCGACAAGCTACCCCTATTTGTTTATTTTTCTAAATACATTCA
AATATGTATCCGCTCATGAGACAATAACCCTGATAAATGCTTCAATAATATTGAAAAAGGAAGAGTATGA
GTATTCAACATTTCCGTGTCGCCCTTATTCCCTTTTTTGCGGCATTTTGCCTTCCTGTTTTTGCTCACCC
AGAAACGCTGGTGAAAGTAAAAGATGCTGAAGATCAGTTGGGTGCACGAGTGGGTTACATCGAACTGGAT
CTCAACAGCGGTAAGATCCTTGAGAGTTTTCGCCCCGAAGAACGTTTTCCAATGATGAGCACTTTTAAAG
TTCTGCTATGTGGCGCGGTATTATCCCGTATTGACGCCGGGCAAGAGCAACTCGGTCGCCGCATACACTA
TTCTCAGAATGACTTGGTTGAGTACTCACCAGTCACAGAAAAGCATCTTACGGATGGCATGACAGTAAGA
GAATTATGCAGTGCTGCCATAACCATGAGTGATAACACTGCGGCCAACTTACTTCTGACAACGATCGGAG
GACCGAAGGAGCTAACCGCTTTTTTGCACAACATGGGGGATCATGTAACTCGCCTTGATCGTTGGGAACC
GGAGCTGAATGAAGCCATACCAAACGACGAGCGTGACACCACGATGCCTGTAGCAATGGCAACAACGTTG
CGCAAACTATTAACTGGCGAACTACTTACTCTAGCTTCCCGGCAACAATTAATAGACTGGATGGAGGCGG
ATAAAGTTGCAGGACCACTTCTGCGCTCGGCCCTTCCGGCTGGCTGGTTTATTGCTGATAAATCTGGAGC
CGGTGAGCGTGGGTCTCGCGGTATCATTGCAGCACTGGGGCCAGATGGTAAGCCCTCCCGTATCGTAGTT
ATCTACACGACGGGGAGTCAGGCAACTATGGATGAACGAAATAGACAGATCGCTGAGATAGGTGCCTCAC
TGATTAAGCATTGGTAACTGTCAGACCAAGTTTACTCATATATACTTTAGATTGATTTAAAACTTCATTT
TTAATTTAAAAGGATCTAGGTGAAGATCCTTTTTGATAATCTCATGACCAAAATCCCTTAACGTGAGTTT
TCGTTCCACTGAGCGTCAGACCCCGTAGAAAAGATCAAAGGATCTTCTTGAGATCCTTTTTTTCTGCGCG
TAATCTGCTGCTTGCAAACAAAAAAACCACCGCTACCAGCGGTGGTTTGTTTGCCGGATCAAGAGCTACC
AACTCTTTTTCCGAAGGTAACTGGCTTCAGCAGAGCGCAGATACCAAATACTGTCCTTCTAGTGTAGCCG
TAGTTAGGCCACCACTTCAAGAACTCTGTAGCACCGCCTACATACCTCGCTCTGCTAATCCTGTTACCAG
TGGCTGCTGCCAGTGGCGATAAGTCGTGTCTTACCGGGTTGGACTCAAGACGATAGTTACCGGATAAGGC
GCAGCGGTCGGGCTGAACGGGGGGTTCGTGCACACAGCCCAGCTTGGAGCGAACGACCTACACCGAACTG
AGATACCTACAGCGTGAGCTATGAGAAAGCGCCACGCTTCCCGAAGGGAGAAAGGCGGACAGGTATCCGG
TAAGCGGCAGGGTCGGAACAGGAGAGCGCACGAGGGAGCTTCCAGGGGGAAACGCCTGGTATCTTTATAG
TCCTGTCGGGTTTCGCCACCTCTGACTTGAGCGTCGATTTTTGTGATGCTCGTCAGGGGGGCGGAGCCTA
TGGAAAAACGCCAGCAACGCGGCCTTTTTACGGTTCCTGGCCTTTTGCTGGCCTTTTGCTCACATGGACT
CTAGCTAGAGGATCACAGGCAGCAACGCTCTGTCATCGTTACAATCAACATGCTACCCTCCGCGAGATCA
TCCGTGTTTCAAACCCGGCAGCTTAGTTGCCGTTCTTCCGAATAGCATCGGTAACATGAGCAAAGTCTGC
CGCCTTACAACGGCTCTCCCGCTGACGCCGTCCCGGACTGATGGGCTGCCTGTATCGAGTGGTGATTTTG
TGCCGAGCTGCCGGTCGGGGAGCTGTTGGCTGGCTGGTGGCAGGATATATTGTGGTGTAAACAAATTGAC
GCTTAGACAACTTAATAACACATTGCGGACGTTTTTAATGATCGAATACTAACGTCTCTACCAGATATCA
GCTTGCATGCCGGTCGATCTAGTAACATAGATGACACCGCGCGCGATAATTTATCCTAGTTTGCGCGCTA
TATTTTGTTTTCTATCGCGTATTAAATGTATAATTGCGGGACTCTAATCATAAAAACCCATCTCATAAAT
AACGTCATGCATTACATGTTAATTATTACATGCTTAACGTAATTCAACAGAAATTATATGATAATCATCG
CAAGACCGGCAACAGGATTCAATCTTAAGAAACTTTATTGCCAAATGTTTGAACGATCTGCTTGACTCTA
GGGGTCATCAGATTTCGGTGACGGGCAGGACCGGACGGGGCGGCACCGGCAGGCTGAAGTCCAGCTGCCA
GAAACCCACGTCATGCCAGTTCCCGTGCTTGAAGCCGGCCGCCCGCAGCATGCCGCGGGGGGCATATCCG
AGCGCCTCGTGCATGCGCACGCTCGGGTCGTTGGGCAGCCCGATGACAGCGACCACGCTCTTGAAGCCCT
GTGCCTCCAGGGACTTCAGCAGGTGGGTGTAGAGCGTGGAGCCCAGTCCCGTCCGCTGGTGGCGGGGGGA
GACGTACACGGTCGACTCGGCCGTCCAGTCGTAGGCGTTGCGTGCCTTCCAGGGACCCGCGTAGGCGATG
CCGGCGACCTCGCCGTCCACCTCGGCGACGAGCCAGGGATAGCGCTCCCGCAGACGGACGAGGTCGTCCG
TCCACTCCTGCGGTTCCTGCGGCTCGGTACGGAAGTTGACCGTGCTTGTCTCGATGTAGTGGTTGACGAT
GGTGCAGACCGCCGGCATGTCCGCCTCGGTGGCACGGCGGATGTCGGCCGGGCGTCGTTCTGGGCTCATG
GTAGATCCCCTCGATCGAGTTGAGAGTGAATATGAGACTCTAATTGGATACCGAGGGGAATTTATGGAAC
GTCAGTGGAGCATTTTTGACAAGAAATATTTGCTAGCTGATAGTGACCTTAGGCGACTTTTGAACGCGCA
ATAATGGTTTCTGACGTATGTGCTTAGCTCATTAAACTCCAGAAACCCGCGGCTCAGTGGCTCCTTCAAC
GTTGCGGTTCTGTCAGTTCCAAACGTAAAACGGCTTGTCCCGCGTCATCGGCGGGGGTCATAACGTGACT
CCCTTAATTCTCCGCTCATGATCAGATTGTCGTTTCCCGCCTTCGGTTTGGGCGCGCCGGGAAGATAGAA
GGGAAGAGAGAGGTAGACGGAAAGAGAAATGGAGAAAAATAGATAAAGGGGTAAACTTGGAATTAATATA
CAAAATATAGAGGATATCAGTTCTTTTTCCTTTTGATGTTAGTTTCTTAATTATAAACTTTTTGTTGGTT
AGTTTTGCCAATTCCCTTACTTACAACTGATAACCGTATAGCTCTTTTATCAGAAAAAACTTTATATATC
TAATCTCCCAAAATATACAAATGTGAGAAATATCTGAAAATAAATCAATTCTCACCAATTATATATATTT
GATTACTTAAAAATGTTAATATATGGCAGTTGCTTGTTCAGAGAATAACTTAAAAAATTGATCACGAGAT
CGGCTTATGTTTAATATTTTTGAACTCTTGGGATAAAAGTTTTGAAGATATATATATCGTAGAAAAGTTT
TGTGTTCTTTAATTAGTTACAAAATTTTGAGTTTTTTTTTTTTCTTTCATAAAGTATCAGAATATCAGGG
TGATTTATTGAATAGTTTATTTTTTCTCGTTCTACTCACGTTATTCTTGCAAGTATTAATTTTGGTTTGT
TTATAAAAAAAGTATTTGGAAATTTTATGTGAGCAAGTGCGAAATAAACGAGGATTTTGGGAAGTATTTT
TTTTTTTGTAAAATCGGTTATATTGAACGTTATACTATATATATTATTATATAAATATAACTGCTAAAGA
CTAAATTTAGATACTAAAATCAGCATTGATGAAGATCCACATGAATAAGACTCGTCTCTTAACTCAACAT
TTAACATATGATTTTCATATTATTGATCATTTATCTTTGTGTTGGTCCAAGGTGCCAGACTTTATTATTT
ACATTAAATGTTGAGTTGTTTACTGACATATTTTTTAATTAAAACAACTTTCATATTATTGCCCATTTAT
ATTTTGGTTGGTCCTCCAAAGACTTACAGGATACATATGTTTCTCCATTTTCATTTTTATGATCTAAAAC
GTCTTTTTCTAACTTAGATTCTAAATGGTTACAGCAAACCGGACATACAATTTTGCTTGTCAAATGGATC
GTTGAGATAGACAACAATCCAATGTAAAACCAAAACTCTTGATTTATAATTGGTCTGCAATGATTTTTTT
TTGGTTCATATACCATTTTATAAGATAGCAAACCATTTTCATCATAAAAGATATATTTTTTTATCATTGA
ATACCAATCAAACCCGGTATAATAAATAAAATTGTACCAAATTAATGCGGTTAGGTAAATTCAATTTATT
GGAAATTAAAGAAGAGAAAAAAAAAATAACGAACAAAATTTCCTTGACACAAAAAAAAAAAAAGAAGAAA
GAAAAAACCCTTACTCTCAATTAGTCAATCCCCTTCCCTAGTCCTCCTCTCTTCAAGCTTTTCACAGAAA
ACCACCACCCTTCTCTCTCTACTGCCTTTTTACCACAGAGAAGAGAGAGGATCCGTCGGTGTGCTAGTCT
CACTGACACTACATCCGATCGTCGCCGGTAAGTTGATTTCGTTACTCTCCGATCAATTTCTTTTCCGGAG
GAGGAACTTGTTTTCCGTGCGAAATTCTGACTTGAACTTTGTTGTCAATTCATCAAACGCTTTATCTTTT
CTCCATCTTCAATTATCTTACTGCTTCGTCGCTGATCTCTACTTGTTTTCCTCCGTTTTGCATTTTCAGT
GGCGTTTCTTAGTGTTTCACTAGATTTAGACTGGTTTTGCTTGTGTGCATTTTGTCATCAGTGTTTATGA
TTGTTCGCTTTAGCTCTATGTTTCTATGGATTTGATAATATATGAGTTCGCTGCTCTGGATTCAGCTGGC
TTGTTTGATTGTTCATTTTCATAATTCTGTCCAAAGAATCAAATCCACAGTAGCTCGGATCTGAGATTGA
TTTGTTTCTTTGCGTCTTTGTGTAGATTTGACTTTAATTTTGAGATTGTTGTGTGCTGATATACAGCTTA
ATTAATATAGCCTCTGATGTGTTATTATCGATGTGTCATTATCAATCTACAGGTGACATTTTATAAGTGT
GGAGTTTACTTCAGCTTTATTATTCAGGAATTGCTCGAGAAAGAGGATCCACCTGAGGATCACAAGTTTG
TACAAAAAAGCAGGCTATGGATCAGTACGAGAAAGTTGAGAAGATTGGTGAAGGAACTTACGGTGTGGTT
TATAAGGCACGTGACAAAGTGACTAATGAGACAATTGCTTTGAAGAAGATCAGGCTAGAGCAGGAGGATG
AAGGTGTTCCTAGCACAGCAATCAGAGAAATCTCCCTCTTGAAAGAAATGCAGCATAGCAACATTGTCAA
ATTGCAGGATGTGGTGCACAGCGAGAAACGTTTGTATCTGGTTTTTGAGTATCTTGACTTGGATCTCAAA
AAGCACATGGATTCTACTCCTGATTTCTCCAAGGATCTACATATGATCAAAACATATCTTTACCAGATTC
TCCGTGGAATTGCGTATTGCCACTCTCATAGGGTTCTCCATCGTGATCTGAAGCCACAGAATTTGTTGAT
TGATCGCCGCACAAACTCACTGAAGCTTGCTGATTTTGGACTGGCCAGAGCATTCGGTATCCCTGTCAGG
ACATTTACTCATGAGGTTGTTACTCTCTGGTACCGAGCACCAGAGATACTCCTAGGATCTCATCATTACT
CTACACCTGTTGATATTTGGTCTGTGGGGTGCATATTTGCTGAGATGATCAGCCAAAAGCCCTTATTTCC
TGGAGACTCCGAGATTGATCAACTCTTCAAGATTTTCAGAATCATGGGAACTCCGTACGAGGATACATGG
CGTGGGGTAACTTCTCTACCGGATTATAAATCTGCTTTCCCTAAATGGAAACCAACGGACCTAGAAACTT
TTGTCCCCAATCTAGATCCCGATGGAGTCGATCTCCTTTCTAAAATGCTGTTAATGGATCCGACCAAAAG
AATCAACGCAAGAGCCGCCCTGGAGCATGAATACTTCAAGGATCTTGGAGGCATGCCTATGGTGAGCAAG
GGCGAGGAGCTGTTCACCGGGGTGGTGCCCATCCTGGTCGAGCTGGACGGCGACGTAAACGGCCACAAGT
TCAGCGTGTCCGGCGAGGGCGAGGGCGATGCCACCTACGGCAAGCTGACCCTGAAGTTCATCTGCACCAC
CGGCAAGCTGCCCGTGCCCTGGCCCACCCTCGTGACCACCTTCGGCTACGGCCTGCAGTGCTTCGCCCGC
TACCCCGACCACATGAAGCAGCACGACTTCTTCAAGTCCGCCATGCCCGAAGGCTACGTCCAGGAGCGCA
CCATCTTCTTCAAGGACGACGGCAACTACAAGACCCGCGCCGAGGTGAAGTTCGAGGGCGACACCCTGGT
GAACCGCATCGAGCTGAAGGGCATCGACTTCAAGGAGGACGGCAACATCCTGGGGCACAAGCTGGAGTAC
AACTACAACAGCCACAACGTCTATATCATGGCCGACAAGCAGAAGAACGGCATCAAGGTGAACTTCAAGA
TCCGCCACAACATCGAGGACGGCAGCGTGCAGCTCGCCGACCACTACCAGCAGAACACCCCCATCGGCGA
CGGCCCCGTGCTGCTGCCCGACAACCACTACCTGAGCTACCAGTCCGCCCTGAGCAAAGACCCCAACGAG
AAGCGCGATCACATGGTCCTGCTGGAGTTCGTGACCGCCGCCGGGATCACTCTCGGCATGGACGAGCTGT
ACAAGTAAACCCAGCTTT
Features (pLannotate 1.2.2; 16 found; start..end, strand, type, name):
    152..311     +  polyA_signal   CaMV poly(A) signal (fragment): cauliflower mosaic virus polyadenylation signal
    318..338     -  misc_feature   MCS (fragment): pBluescript multiple cloning site
    386..410     +  misc_feature   RB T-DNA repeat: right border repeat from nopaline C58 T-DNA
    630..1161    +  rep_origin     oriV: incP origin of replication
   1225..1302    +  CDS            klaC (fragment): KLAC_ECOLX - Also known as telB. Protein predicted: Swiss-Prot protein existence level 4. Belongs to the kla operon, which is associated with cryptic tellurite resistance, and IncW plasmid fertility inhibition. From Escherichia coli.
   1305..1396    +  promoter       AmpR promoter: bla
   1397..2257    +  CDS            AmpR: β-lactamase; bla; confers resistance to ampicillin, carbenicillin, and related antibiotics
   2428..3016    +  rep_origin     ori: high-copy-number ColE1/pMB1/pBR322/pUC origin of replication
   3328..3352    +  misc_feature   LB T-DNA repeat: left border repeat from nopaline C58 T-DNA
   3446..3698    -  terminator     NOS terminator: nopaline synthase terminator and poly(A) signal
   3721..4269    -  CDS            bar: PAT_STRHY - Experimental evidence at protein level: Swiss-Prot protein existence level 1. Inactivates phosphinothricin (PPT) by transfer of an acetyl group from acetyl CoA. Can also acetylate demethylphosphinothricin but not PTT or glutamate. This enzyme is an effector of phosphinothricin tripeptide (PTT or bialaphos) resistance. From Streptomyces hygroscopicus. Introduced by genetic manipulation and expressed in glufosinate-tolerant maize by Dekalb Genetics.
   4311..4490    -  promoter       NOS promoter: nopaline synthase promoter
   6712..6736    +  protein_bind   attB1: mutant version of attB; recombination site for the Gateway® BP reaction BP Clonase™
   6737..7618    +  CDS            CDKA-1: CDKA1_ARATH - Also known as CDC2 From Arabidopsis thaliana (Mouse-ear cress).
   7619..8338    +  CDS            EYFP: enhanced YFP mammalian codon-optimized
   8339..15      -  protein_bind   attB2 (across the origin): mutant version of attB; recombination site for the Gateway® BP reaction BP Clonase™
