[The description below was written by a language model from this plasmid's Addgene catalogue record and pLannotate feature annotations shown in this document.]
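Description:
pAM-PAT-ProCDKA;1::CDKA;1:YFP is a binary plant expression vector of about 8.3 kb, built on the pAMPAT-MCS backbone. The annotated right and left border repeats from nopaline C58 T-DNA indicate delivery by Agrobacterium-mediated transformation. The backbone outside the borders carries an incP oriV, a broad-host-range origin of the type that can support maintenance in Agrobacterium, alongside a ColE1/pMB1-type origin for E. coli. The feature table describes this origin family as high-copy, but the catalogue lists the plasmid as low copy. Bacterial selection is by ampicillin through the bla gene and its promoter. Inside the T-DNA, next to the left border, a NOS promoter–bar–NOS terminator cassette encodes phosphinothricin acetyltransferase, which gives transformed plants resistance to Basta (glufosinate).

The payload is the Arabidopsis thaliana cyclin-dependent kinase CDKA;1 (also called Cdc2a, AT3G48750), fused directly at its C terminus to EYFP. The fusion was introduced by Gateway cloning and is flanked by attB1 and attB2 sites, with a CaMV polyadenylation signal downstream. According to the record, the backbone's original 35S promoter was replaced with the CDKA;1 promoter. That promoter is not annotated in the feature table, but it presumably lies in the roughly 2.2 kb unannotated stretch between the NOS promoter and attB1. Driving the fusion from the gene's own promoter rather than a strong constitutive one should give expression closer to the native pattern and level, which suits localisation of the kinase or complementation of cdka;1 mutants. The record states the purpose only as plant expression, and the associated publication concerns genomic imprinting and seed development.
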