Addgene plasmid #80685: pAM-PAT-ProCDKA;1::CDKA;1:YFP
Purpose: binary Expression vector for plant expression
Depositing lab: Nico Dissmeyer & Arp Schnittger. Depositing organization: Universitaet zu Koeln. Publication: Bypassing genomic imprinting allows seed development. Nowack MK, Shirzadi R, Dissmeyer N, Dolf A, Endl E, Grini PE, Schnittger A. Nature. 2007 May 17;447(7142):312-5. Epub 2007 Apr 29. 10.1038/nature05770 PubMed 17468744.
Backbone
  Vector backbone: Binary vector pAMPAT-MCS
  Modifications to backbone: exchange of Pro35S to ProCDKA;1
  Vector type: Plant Expression
  Selectable markers: Basta
Growth in bacteria
  Bacterial resistance: Ampicillin, 100 μg/mL
  Growth temperature: 37°C
  Growth strain: DH5alpha
  Copy number: Low Copy
Gene/Insert
  Gene/Insert name: CDKA;1 (alt name: Cdc2a)
  Species: A. thaliana (mustard weed)
  Entrez Gene: CDC2 (a.k.a. AT3G48750, CDC2A, CDC2AAT, CDK2, CDKA1, CDKA;1, CYCLIN-DEPENDENT KINASE A;1, P34CDC2, cell division control 2)
  Promoter: ProCDKA;1
  Tag / fusion protein: YFP (C terminal on insert)
  Cloning method: Gateway Cloning
  Sequencing primers: 5′ gaccggcaacaggattcaatcttaag; 3′ GAATTAGAAATTTTATTGATAGAAG
Terms and licenses: Academic/Nonprofit Terms; Industry Terms: Not Available to Industry
How to cite: pAM-PAT-ProCDKA;1::CDKA;1:YFP was a gift from Nico Dissmeyer & Arp Schnittger (Addgene plasmid # 80685 ; http://n2t.net/addgene:80685 ; RRID:Addgene_80685)
