>Addgene plasmid #80685 | pAM-PAT-ProCDKA;1::CDKA;1:YFP | addgene partial sequence | sequence record 156976 | NOSterm-R 5'-attgccaaatgtttgaacga-3'
CGGTGACGGGCAGGACCGGACGGGGCGGCACCGGCAGGCTGAAGTCCAGCTGCCAGAAACCCACGTCATG
CCAGTTCCCGTGCTTGAAGCCGGCCGCCCGCAGCATGCCGCGGGGGGCATATCCGAGCGCCTCGTGCATG
CGCACGCTCGGGTCGTTGGGCAGCCCGATGACAGCGACCACGCTCTTGAAGCCCTGTGCCTCCAGGGACT
TCAGCAGGTGGGTGTAGAGCGTGGAGCCCAGTCCCGTCCGCTGGTGGCGGGGGGAGACGTACACGGTCGA
CTCGGCCGTCCAGTCGTAGGCGTTGCGTGCCTTCCAGGGACCCGCGTAGGCGATGCCGGCGACCTCGCCG
TCCACCTCGGCGACGAGCCAGGGATAGCGCTCCCGCAGACGGACGAGGTCGTCCGTCCACTCCTGCGGTT
CCTGCGGCTCGGTACGGAAGTTGACCGTGCTTGTCTCGATGTAGTGGTTGACGATGGTGCAGACCGCCGG
CATGTCCGCCTCGGTGGCACGGCGGATGTCGGCCGGGCGTCGTTCTGGGCTCATGGTAGATCCCCTCGAT
CGAGTTGAGAGTGAATATGAGACTCTAATTGGATACCGAGGGGAATTTATGGAACGTCAGTGGAGCATTT
TTGACAAGAAATATTTGCTAGCTGATAGTGACCTTAGGCGACTTTTGAACGCGCAATAATGGTTTCTGAC
GTATGTGCTTAGCTCATTAAACTCCAGAAACCCGCGGCTCAGTGGCTCCTTCAACGTTGCGGTTCTGTCA
GTTCCAAACGTAAAACGGCTTGTCCCGCGTCATCGGCGGGGGTCATAACGTGACTCCCTTAATTCTCCGC
TCATGATCAGATTGTCGTTTCCCGCCTTCGGTTTGGGCGCGCCGGGA
