>Addgene plasmid #80685 | pAM-PAT-ProCDKA;1::CDKA;1:YFP | addgene partial sequence | sequence record 156977 | EGFP-N 5'-CGTCGCCGTCCAGCTCGACCAG-3'
CTCGCCCTTGCTCACCATAGGCATGCCTCCAAGATCCTTGAAGTATTCATGCTCCAGGGCGGCTCTTGCG
TTGATTCTTTTGGTCGGATCCATTAACAGCATTTTAGAAAGGAGATCGACTCCATCGGGATCTAGATTGG
GGACAAAAGTTTCTAGGTCCGTTGGTTTCCATTTAGGGAAAGCAGATTTATAATCCGGTAGAGAAGTTAC
CCCACGCCATGTATCCTCGTACGGAGTTCCCATGATTCTGAAAATCTTGAAGAGTTGATCAATCTCGGAG
TCTCCAGGAAATAAGGGCTTTTGGCTGATCATCTCAGCAAATATGCACCCCACAGACCAAATATCAACAG
GTGTAGAGTAATGATGAGATCCTAGGAGTATCTCTGGTGCTCGGTACCAGAGAGTAACAACCTCATGAGT
AAATGTCCTGACAGGGATACCGAATGCTCTGGCCAGTCCAAAATCAGCAAGCTTCAGTGAGTTTGTGCGG
CGATCAATCAACAAATTCTGTGGCTTCAGATCACGATGGAGAACCCTATGAGAGTGGCAATACGCAATTC
CACGGAGAATCTGGTAAAGATATGTTTTGATCATATGTAGATCCTTGGAGAAATCAGGAGTAGAATCCAT
GTGCTTTTTGAGATCCAAGTCAAGATACTCAAAAACCAGATACAAACGTTTCTCGCTGTGCACCACATCC
TGCAATTTGACAATGTTGCTATGCTGCATTTCTTTCAAGAGGGAGATTTCTCTGATTGCTGTGCTAGGAA
CACCTTCATCCTCCTGCTCTAGCCTGATCTTCTTCAAAGCAATTGTCTCATTAGTCACTTTGTCACGTGC
CTTATAAACCACACCGTAAGTTCCTTCACCAATCTTCTCAACTTTCTCGTACTGATCCAT
